Addgene plasmid #195076: pMtnA FLAG-IntS6 puro
Purpose: Expresses FLAG-tagged Drosophila IntS6 from inducible MtnA promoter
Depositing lab: Jeremy Wilusz. Depositing organization: Baylor College of Medicine. Publication: IntS6 and the Integrator phosphatase module tune the efficiency of select premature transcription termination events. Fujiwara R, Zhai SN, Liang D, Shah AP, Tracey M, Ma XK, Fields CJ, Mendoza-Figueroa MS, Meline MC, Tatomer DC, Yang L, Wilusz JE. Mol Cell. 2023 Nov 14:S1097-2765(23)00902-4. doi: 10.1016/j.molcel.2023.10.035. PubMed 37995689.
Backbone
  Vector backbone: pMT FLAG MCS puro
  Total vector size (bp): 8610
  Vector type: Insect Expression
  Selectable markers: Puromycin
Growth in bacteria
  Bacterial resistance: Ampicillin, 100 μg/mL
  Growth temperature: 37°C
  Growth strain: DH5alpha
  Copy number: Unknown
Gene/Insert
  Gene/Insert name: IntS6
  Species: D. melanogaster (fly)
  Entrez Gene: IntS6 (a.k.a. Dmel_CG3125, CG3125, Dmel\CG3125, Int6, l(1)G0060)
  Promoter: MtnA
  Tag / fusion protein: 3xFLAG (N terminal on backbone)
  Cloning method: Restriction Enzyme; 5′ cloning site SpeI (not destroyed); 3′ cloning site XhoI (not destroyed)
  Sequencing primers: 5′ gtgtgtaaagccgcgtttcc
Terms and licenses: Academic/Nonprofit Terms; Industry Terms: Not Available to Industry
How to cite: pMtnA FLAG-IntS6 puro was a gift from Jeremy Wilusz (Addgene plasmid # 195076 ; http://n2t.net/addgene:195076 ; RRID:Addgene_195076)
