[The description below was written by a language model from this plasmid's Addgene catalogue record and pLannotate feature annotations shown in this document.]
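Description:
pMtnA FLAG-IntS6 puro is an 8.6 kb insect-cell expression plasmid built on the pMT FLAG MCS puro backbone and designed to produce epitope-tagged Drosophila melanogaster IntS6, a subunit of the Integrator complex, under inducible control. In E. coli it is maintained by a high-copy ColE1/pUC-type origin and selected through the β-lactamase (AmpR) gene. Short remnants of lacI, the lac promoter/operator, lacZα, bom and rop in the annotation are leftovers of the pUC/pBR322-derived cloning backbone and play no part in the expression design.

The payload is the IntS6 coding sequence, inserted between SpeI and XhoI sites that are both retained. It sits downstream of the Drosophila metallothionein A (MtnA/MT) promoter, which is normally quiet and is switched on by adding metal ions such as copper to the culture medium. A backbone-encoded 3xFLAG tag is fused to the N terminus for detection or immunopurification. The feature table also shows a V5 epitope sequence just beyond the 3′ end of the insert; the catalogue entry lists only the FLAG tag, so the record does not indicate whether V5 is translated in frame with IntS6. A separate cassette, oriented opposite to the IntS6 unit, uses the strong copia transposon promoter to drive puromycin N-acetyltransferase, followed by an SV40 polyadenylation signal. This allows puromycin selection of stably transfected fly cells.

The construct suits titratable expression of FLAG-IntS6 in cultured Drosophila cells. The associated work concerns how IntS6 and the Integrator phosphatase module tune premature transcription termination.
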