Features (pLannotate 1.2.2; 22 found; start..end, strand, type, name):
    910..1498    +  rep_origin     ori: high-copy-number ColE1/pMB1/pBR322/pUC origin of replication
   1681..1773    +  CDS            lacI (fragment): lac repressor; lacI; The lac repressor binds to the lac operator to inhibit transcription in E. coli. This inhibition can be relieved by adding lactose or isopropyl-β-D-thiogalactopyranoside (IPTG).
   1786..1807    +  protein_bind   CAP binding site: CAP binding activates transcription in the presence of cAMP. E. coli catabolite activator protein
   1822..1852    +  promoter       lac promoter: promoter for the E. coli lac operon
   1860..1876    +  protein_bind   lac operator: The lac repressor binds to the lac operator to inhibit transcription in E. coli. This inhibition can be relieved by adding lactose or isopropyl-β-D-thiogalactopyranoside (IPTG). lac repressor encoded by lacI
   1913..1937    -  misc_feature   MCS (fragment): pUC18/19 multiple cloning site
   1937..2021    +  CDS            large T antigen (fragment): large T antigen from SV40 (simian virus 40)
   2121..2397    +  promoter       copia promoter: strong promoter from the Drosophila transposable element copia (Sinclair et al., 1986)
   2397..2423    +  misc_feature   MCS (fragment): pBluescript multiple cloning site
   2423..2443    -  misc_feature   MCS (fragment): pUC18/19 multiple cloning site
   2514..3113    +  CDS            PuroR: puromycin N-acetyltransferase; pac from Streptomyces alboniger; confers resistance to puromycin
   3163..3228    +  CDS            dmpM (fragment): DMPM_STRAD - Protein inferred from homology: Swiss-Prot protein existence level 3. From Streptomyces alboniger.
   3235..3369    +  polyA_signal   SV40 poly(A) signal: SV40 polyadenylation signal
   3438..3479    -  CDS            V5 tag: epitope tag from simian virus 5
   3511..7359    -  CDS            IntS6: INT6_DROME - Also known as l(1)G0060 From Drosophila melanogaster (Fruit fly).
   7372..7437    -  CDS            3xFLAG: three tandem FLAG® epitope tags, followed by an enterokinase cleavage site
   7462..7888    -  promoter       MT promoter: Drosophila metallothionein promoter
   7890..8047    +  CDS            lacZα (fragment): LacZα fragment of β-galactosidase; lacZ fragment
   8053..8152    -  misc_feature   bom (fragment): basis of mobility region from pBR322
   8254..8289    -  CDS            rop (fragment): Rop protein, which maintains plasmids at low copy number; rop
   8384..8488    +  promoter       AmpR promoter: bla
   8489..739     +  CDS            AmpR (across the origin): β-lactamase; bla; confers resistance to ampicillin, carbenicillin, and related antibiotics
>Addgene plasmid #195076 | pMtnA FLAG-IntS6 puro | addgene full sequence | sequence record 383956 | Addgene NGS Result
AGTGGGTTACATCGAACTGGATCTCAACAGCGGTAAGATCCTTGAGAGTTTTCGCCCCGAAGAACGTTTT
CCAATGATGAGCACTTTTAAAGTTCTGCTATGTGGCGCGGTATTATCCCGTATTGACGCCGGGCAAGAGC
AACTCGGTCGCCGCATACACTATTCTCAGAATGACTTGGTTGAGTACTCACCAGTCACAGAAAAGCATCT
TACGGATGGCATGACAGTAAGAGAATTATGCAGTGCTGCCATAACCATGAGTGATAACACTGCGGCCAAC
TTACTTCTGACAACGATCGGAGGACCGAAGGAGCTAACCGCTTTTTTGCACAACATGGGGGATCATGTAA
CTCGCCTTGATCGTTGGGAACCGGAGCTGAATGAAGCCATACCAAACGACGAGCGTGACACCACGATGCC
TGTAGCAATGGCAACAACGTTGCGCAAACTATTAACTGGCGAACTACTTACTCTAGCTTCCCGGCAACAA
TTAATAGACTGGATGGAGGCGGATAAAGTTGCAGGACCACTTCTGCGCTCGGCCCTTCCGGCTGGCTGGT
TTATTGCTGATAAATCTGGAGCCGGTGAGCGTGGGTCTCGCGGTATCATTGCAGCACTGGGGCCAGATGG
TAAGCCCTCCCGTATCGTAGTTATCTACACGACGGGGAGTCAGGCAACTATGGATGAACGAAATAGACAG
ATCGCTGAGATAGGTGCCTCACTGATTAAGCATTGGTAACTGTCAGACCAAGTTTACTCATATATACTTT
AGATTGATTTAAAACTTCATTTTTAATTTAAAAGGATCTAGGTGAAGATCCTTTTTGATAATCTCATGAC
CAAAATCCCTTAACGTGAGTTTTCGTTCCACTGAGCGTCAGACCCCGTAGAAAAGATCAAAGGATCTTCT
TGAGATCCTTTTTTTCTGCGCGTAATCTGCTGCTTGCAAACAAAAAAACCACCGCTACCAGCGGTGGTTT
GTTTGCCGGATCAAGAGCTACCAACTCTTTTTCCGAAGGTAACTGGCTTCAGCAGAGCGCAGATACCAAA
TACTGTTCTTCTAGTGTAGCCGTAGTTAGGCCACCACTTCAAGAACTCTGTAGCACCGCCTACATACCTC
GCTCTGCTAATCCTGTTACCAGTGGCTGCTGCCAGTGGCGATAAGTCGTGTCTTACCGGGTTGGACTCAA
GACGATAGTTACCGGATAAGGCGCAGCGGTCGGGCTGAACGGGGGGTTCGTGCACACAGCCCAGCTTGGA
GCGAACGACCTACACCGAACTGAGATACCTACAGCGTGAGCTATGAGAAAGCGCCACGCTTCCCGAAGGG
AGAAAGGCGGACAGGTATCCGGTAAGCGGCAGGGTCGGAACAGGAGAGCGCACGAGGGAGCTTCCAGGGG
GAAACGCCTGGTATCTTTATAGTCCTGTCGGGTTTCGCCACCTCTGACTTGAGCGTCGATTTTTGTGATG
CTCGTCAGGGGGGCGGAGCCTATGGAAAAACGCCAGCAACGCGGCCTTTTTACGGTTCCTGGCCTTTTGC
TGGCCTTTTGCTCACATGTTCTTTCCTGCGTTATCCCCTGATTCTGTGGATAACCGTATTACCGCCTTTG
AGTGAGCTGATACCGCTCGCCGCAGCCGAACGACCGAGCGCAGCGAGTCAGTGAGCGAGGAAGCGGAAGA
GCGCCCAATACGCAAACCGCCTCTCCCCGCGCGTTGGCCGATTCATTAATGCAGCTGGCACGACAGGTTT
CCCGACTGGAAAGCGGGCAGTGAGCGCAACGCAATTAATGTGAGTTAGCTCACTCATTAGGCACCCCAGG
CTTTACACTTTATGCTTCCGGCTCGTATGTTGTGTGGAATTGTGAGCGGATAACAATTTCACACAGGAAA
CAGCTATGACCATGATTACGCCAAGCTTGCATGCCTGCAGGTCGACTGATCATAATCAGCCATACCACAT
TTGTAGAGGTTTTACTTGCTTTAAAAAACCTCCCACACCTCCCCCTGAACCTGAAACATAAAATGAATGC
AATTGTTGTTGTCCTAGAGGATCGGGTGCGTGGTGGTTTCATGCTTCTGGGAACGGCAAATGGGTTTAGG
ATTGGGAACCCCTCATCATCTGTTGGAATATACTATTCAACCTACAAAAGTAACGTTAAACAACACTACT
TTATATTTGATATGAATGGCCACACCTTTTATGCCATAAAACATATTGTAAGAGAATACCACTCTTTTTA
TTCCTTCTTTCCTTCTTGTACGTTTTTTGCTGTAAGTAGGTCGTGGTGCTGGTGTTGCAGTTGAAATAAC
TTAAAATATAAATCATAAAACTCAAACATAAACTTGACTATTTATTTATTTATTAAGAAAGGAAATATAA
ATTATAAATTACAACAGATCCCCCGGGCTGCAGGAATTGGATAGCTTGCATGCCTGCAGGTCGGCCGCCA
CGACCGGTGCCGCCACCATCCCCTGACCCACGCCCCTGACCCCTCACAAGGAGACGACCTTCCATGACCG
AGTACAAGCCCACGGTGCGCCTCGCCACCCGCGACGACGTCCCCCGGGCCGTACGCACCCTCGCCGCCGC
GTTCGCCGACTACCCCGCCACGCGCCACACCGTCGACCCGGACCGCCACATCGAGCGGGTCACCGAGCTG
CAAGAACTCTTCCTCACGCGCGTCGGGCTCGACATCGGCAAGGTGTGGGTCGCGGACGACGGCGCCGCGG
TGGCGGTCTGGACCACGCCGGAGAGCGTCGAAGCGGGGGCGGTGTTCGCCGAGATCGGCCCGCGCATGGC
CGAGTTGAGCGGTTCCCGGCTGGCCGCGCAGCAACAGATGGAAGGCCTCCTGGCGCCGCACCGGCCCAAG
GAGCCCGCGTGGTTCCTGGCCACCGTCGGCGTCTCGCCCGACCACCAGGGCAAGGGTCTGGGCAGCGCCG
TCGTGCTCCCCGGAGTGGAGGCGGCCGAGCGCGCCGGGGTGCCCGCCTTCCTGGAGACCTCCGCGCCCCG
CAACCTCCCCTTCTACGAGCGGCTCGGCTTCACCGTCACCGCCGACGTCGAGGTGCCCGAAGGACCGCGC
ACCTGGTGCATGACCCGCAAGCCCGGTGCCTGACGCCCGCCCCACGACCCGCAGCGCCCGACCGAAAGGA
GCGCACGACCCCATGGCTCCGACCGAAGCCACCCGGGGCGGCCCCGCCGACCCCGCACCCGCCCCCGAGG
CCCACCGACCCTAGAACTTGTTTATTGCAGCTTATAATGGTTACAAATAAAGCAATAGCATCACAAATTT
CACAAATAAAGCATTTTTTTCACTGCATTCTAGTTGTGGTTTGTCCAAACTCATCAATGTATCTTATCAT
GTCTGGATCTTAGAAGGCACAGTCGAGGCTGATCAGCGGGTTTAAACTCAATGGTGATGGTGATGATGAC
CGGTACGCGTAGAATCGAGACCGAGGAGAGGGTTAGGGATAGGCTTACCTTCGAACCGCGGGCCCTCTAG
ACTCGAGTTAACTCTTGGCGACGGCCTGCTCCGCGCTGGGGGTCGCTTCATTGGTTCCCACGGCAGTTAA
CTGCTGCTTGCGATCCCACCACTCCTGTATGCTGGACGCCATGCGATGGCGGCGGAAGCGCAGCGATTCC
ACGATACACATGTCCACGAAATCCGACTGCATATCCTGGTCGCCCTTGACCAGATTCAGGTGCTCCAGCA
GCTGGCTGTAGTCTCGGCCGGGTCGCCGTATATCACGGAAGATCTGCAATCGTAGTTCGACGTTGTGCAA
CCGGGCCGCTTCGCGCTGCTCCTCGGTGAAAATGAGCGGCAGGCTCTGTCCCGGTGAGCCCATGCCCCCG
TTGTTGTGCGTCGGTGAGGAGCCGCAGCTGGAGTTGATCTTCACCTCCAGTTTGTTGGGGCTGCTGTTGT
TGTGACCCCGGTGGTTGTGATTGTTGCTCAACGTCGAACCGCTAGCTGCTCCAGCGGCGCTGCTGTTGTT
ATTGTTGTGATGATTGAGACCACTGGCCCAGTAGTAGTGGGGATTTCCCGCTGCAGTGCTGCCCGCAGTA
CCCGCTGTCCGTTTCAGGGCATCGAAACTGTTGCCACCCAGCGAGGCATGATCGTCGGATGAGACTCCTC
CGCCACTCTCCGTGCTGCCATTGCCATTCAAATTGCTGTTGCTTGCGCCCGCTCCGACCGAGGAGCCACT
GCTGGTTCCATTGTGACAGGTCTGCAGTATGCGCGAGATCTCCGAGGCATCGTTGATGTCATTGTGGCTG
AAGTAGGCGGAACTAGACGATAGTCCCGAGCTGCTGGCAGCGGGCGTACTTGTTCCCAATGGTGATAGAG
GCACCAAGGACAATGGCGAAGGTGGGGAAATGGCTGAACTATGACCGTGTCCATAACCATTGGCCAGTGG
CAGCGATCCCGGCTTGCTGACACCGAGTAGTCCCGATCCTCCGCCACCCGCCGCTCCACCCAGGGAGCTA
AGGTTGTCCAACGGCGAGCTCGGACCACCCAGATTACTGCTGTAGGCCGCATGGGTGGTCAGTCCGTTGA
GGGGCACGTAGAGAACGCCCGGGGAACTGGCGCTGGAGCTGATGGAACTGCTGCTGCCGGCCGCGACGGC
GGAGCAAACTTCGCTGCCATTGCTGGCGGGGATCACAGATGTTGCTGGCGTGGCTGAAACTGCTGGTGAT
GCTCCAATTGACGACGGTTCGTTAGCTGAAGACGCACCCGGCAGGGATGCCCCGCCTGGAACTGCTTCCG
TTTCGCCCGTTTCTGCATCGTCGCTGATGCCATTGATGAAATTGTGCACATAACCATTGAGCGGCGTATC
CTGATCGCTGGTCTCCTCCTCGATGAAAACGAAACTGATTCGCAAGGGATCCAAATGCGAGTTTGACATC
CCTGAATCACTGGCCGAGGCCTCCGATGTGGAGCTCACGAAGCTGCTGTTGCTATTGCTGTCCTCGTCGA
AACAGCTGGAACTGGGACCGCCATCAGCGCCCATGGCGGAATCGCAGCCGGATATGGATGACGTGGCGCC
TGGTATCGGTGATCCTGGTGCACTACCCGTTGTGGATAATTCGGAGCCGGAGCTCGAAGATCGCGAGTCC
GTAGATGATCGACGGAATTCAAAGCTACGTGGCAGCGGGCCTGCTTTCCTCTTTCGCCCACGAGACGTGC
CGTCCAGTTTTTTAGAGGATCCGCCACTGCCACCTGCGCCCAGCATCAGTCCTGACATTCCACCGCCCAT
TCCGGGCATTCCGGGCATCCCGGGACCCGAACCACCGCCGGGCGAAGAGCCCGGAGATGAGGGACCCGGT
CCTGTGGGCGAGCCCGATCCGGAAGGTGAGCCGGGTGGCGCTCCACCCGGTCCATTGCCATTTGGCGACT
TCATTGGCGCCACATCGCTCAGATCCGCCTCGTCCACCATCACCATGTGCTTGTTCTTCTTGTACGGATT
ACCGAACATGTGCTGCCGCACATTCGTCGGCTCGATTTCACGCAGCGGATTGTCCTTGTTCTTGAGGTAC
TCCTGGTAGTTGCCCATCTCGGCGATGGGCAGGCAATGGCCCGAGTCCTTGGCCACCAGCGAGACGGGTC
GCAGTAAGGTCTCACGCATCTTGGCTATTTCCTCCACCAAATCCCGCCGCGGTATATCGAAGGGATTGCG
ATGCGACTTGGCCGACGACTGATGCGTTGGCTGCGGCACCACAATCGTATAATTCTCCACGGGATCTATT
TCCCCATGCAACTTGGAAAATATATCCCGGAGCAGTGGATGCCGCACCAAATCTCTGCGTAACGGCGCAC
CTGTGAACAGTTTGCCCGTCTCCACTTGGCGATATGGTGGCTTCGGCTGCTTCAGCTGCTTGTACACCTT
CATGCAAAGATTCTCCTGATCCTGCTTGGCCGTATTCTTGATGTGCTTAAGCTGATTGGCGATCGTTGGC
GACAGATAGTTGTCCACATTCTCCGGCAGCAGAAACTGCAGCAGCTGATACGGCACATTGATGTTGACCA
GCGCCTTGCGCAGGAACGGGCAGTAATACGGGGGTATTGAACGCACATAGGCGTTGAATTTGTACATCAG
ATCGCTCGGCGGACTCATATTGTACTTGTGAATGAGGTCATGCAGAATGGGCAGCAACGCTGGATAATTG
TAGGCCAGTACATAGAGGTGTACCTGCGAAAAGTTGGGCGCCGCTTTTAGGTAGCCAAAGGGCAGCTCGA
ATCCATGCATGCCATTGGTCACAATCACCTGCCAGCACTTGTTCATCTCGCGCTTGTTGAGAATCTGCAG
CGTTAACGGACAGCCTTCAATCTCGTACTTGTCGACGGGGAAGCTGCGCACCAGCTGTGGCTCGTCCACC
GCCGGCGTCAGGACCTTCAGCTTGGGATGAGCGTCGCGAGGCGGCAATGTAATCGCCTTGGAGTCCGGCC
AATAGGGCTCCGGCAGTGGCCAATAGCCGATGGGAAAGGTTTTCTGCGTGATGTGCTTCTGCACGTAGAT
CATCTTCTTTACCGGATGGAAGACAATATCGGGAGCGGGACCCGCTCCGGACGTTGAGGGTATTCCCATG
CCGGATATCGTGCTCGCACCCGCCGCTTCGCCAGCGGTAGCGGAAGTAGCCTCCTTGGGCAGCATAGGCT
CGAACTGCAGCACCACACCAGGCTGAACCTTTTGGACAAGACTTTCAATGCACTGGTTGAGTACGTAGTG
GCTTCGCACTCGATATGAACGTCCGCCGGTAACCTCGCACATCCGTTCGATGGGAGAATCGTCATGCGGC
ACCTTGCCATCCACTCGCTCGTCAATCTTGTTGCCCGGCATGCGGAGGACAAGCGAAAACAAGCGCTGAT
CCCAGCGAAATGGCTCCTTAGTGAACTTTGTGCCCGGTATTTGGTTACTTAGCGGCAGTATGATCTCCTG
ATGGACACCATTCCGGTACGAATAGCGACCGCCGTCCGTAATCACAATGATGACCGATGGCTCCAGATAA
AACGGGCACCTGCCCTGCCCGTACGTATCGATGCCCGACTGCATGCGATTCAGATTTAACAAATCGAACG
CATTGCGCAGCGATTCACCCATCGAGGTGAGGCCGTGACTCTGCAGGTTCTTCAGCTCGTTCATGAAGGT
GGCATGGTTCTCCTTCCATCCAGCTTTCACGTTTGCCGGTGGCTCCTCGAATGTGAGCAGCATGTAGCGA
TCTCCCAGGCAATCCTGCGTACGCTGGCGATACTTGAGAAACGTCTCCACGGCTCCCTTGGCAATGTCCA
GATACGTTTTCTGTACCCCATTCACATACGCCTTCTGGCACATGGACGACGAGGTGTCCACCAGGAAGAG
TATGATTGTGACTAGTGGATCCTTGTCATCGTCATCCTTGTAATCGATATCATGATCTTTATAATCACCG
TCATGGTCTTTGTAGTCCATGGTACCCCGATCTAGATCCCCCCTTTAGTTGCACTGAGATGATTCACTTG
ATTTTGCTGCTGACCACAACTGATGCACATTGGCCAGATGCTCTCGGTTTTATACATTTTGGAAACGCGG
CTTTACACACGGGTCTTTCGTTCGATTCACCTCTTTTGCACACGCCGGCCGGCTCCAAATTCGAGTGGAG
ACGTGTGCAGAAGCTTTTGTTCTGCCCGCGAAGAATTGGTTCGGTTCTCCACTTTGGGGACTTGTATGGG
ATGCAAAGCTCTTGGTGGGGCACATGGGGCATGCGCAGGCACTCTTACTTGCGTACCACATATGTATGGG
GGTGGCGGTGGGCGGTGGGGGGCCGGAGTTCTGGGTCTCTTATCGGAACCAGAGGATAGGACGGCCTGCA
GCAAAGAGCTAGTCACATCGGGCACCACATCCTGTCCTGCAACGAATTAATTCACTGGCCGTCGTTTTAC
AACGTCGTGACTGGGAAAACCCTGGCGTTACCCAACTTAATCGCCTTGCAGCACATCCCCCTTTCGCCAG
CTGGCGTAATAGCGAAGAGGCCCGCACCGATCGCCCTTCCCAACAGTTGCGCAGCCTGAATGGCGAATGG
CGCCTGATGCGGTATTTTCTCCTTACGCATCTGTGCGGTATTTCACACCGCATATGGTGCACTCTCAGTA
CAATCTGCTCTGATGCCGCATAGTTAAGCCAGCCCCGACACCCGCCAACACCCGCTGACGCGCCCTGACG
GGCTTGTCTGCTCCCGGCATCCGCTTACAGACAAGCTGTGACCGTCTCCGGGAGCTGCATGTGTCAGAGG
TTTTCACCGTCATCACCGAAACGCGCGAGACGAAAGGGCCTCGTGATACGCCTATTTTTATAGGTTAATG
TCATGATAATAATGGTTTCTTAGACGTCAGGTGGCACTTTTCGGGGAAATGTGCGCGGAACCCCTATTTG
TTTATTTTTCTAAATACATTCAAATATGTATCCGCTCATGAGACAATAACCCTGATAAATGCTTCAATAA
TATTGAAAAAGGAAGAGTATGAGTATTCAACATTTCCGTGTCGCCCTTATTCCCTTTTTTGCGGCATTTT
GCCTTCCTGTTTTTGCTCACCCAGAAACGCTGGTGAAAGTAAAAGATGCTGAAGATCAGTTGGGTGCACG
